>Addgene plasmid #33155 | pAC-cwo | addgene partial sequence | sequence record 41473 | EBV-rev 5'-GTGGTTTGTCCAAACTCATC-3'
GATCAGCGAGCTCAGGCCTTAGAAGGCACAGTCGAGGCTGATCAGCGGGTTTAAACTCAATGGTGATGGT
GATGATGACCGGTACGCGTAGAATCGAGACCGAGGAGAGGGTTAGGGATAGGCTTACCTTCGAACCGCGG
GCCCTCTAGACTCGAGCGGCCGCCACTGTGCTGGATATCTGCAGAATTCCACCAGCTCTGGTTCATGGCC
TGCTCCAGTTTGGCCTTAGCCACCGCTGCGGCGGCCACAGCGGCTGCCTGAGCCGCCGCCGAGTTGGTGG
ACAGCGGAAGTCCCGCTCCGGCGGCCACCACAGCCTGTTGTTGCTGTTGCTTGCCAACGGCCACGGCGGC
GGCTGCAGCAGCGGCCAAGAGCGATGCGGACGGTGAACTGGGCATGAAGTTCACGTTGATGTTGATGGGG
TGCACTACAGGCATGCTGGTGTAACTCTTCTCGAGCAGATCCATACCGTTGAGGAAGGGCACCAGTGCAT
TATAGTCCACGTTCAGGGGCACGTAGTAGTTGCCCTGTCCGTGAAGTGCGAATATGGGCACCGTGAAGGT
GTGTCTCGGCGGCAATGGAGCGGTTGTGCTACTCGGAGTGCTCAACTGGCCACCGGCAGCAGCCACCGCA
CTCAGTTTGGCCAGCAGTGGGCTGGAGTTGGAGTTACCGTTGTGCAGCTCCGCCTTGATGTCCTTGATGT
CGCTGAAGTTGAACGAGGGCGAGGGCTTGTCCAGCCGGTTGGCGGAACTCGCTCCCGCGTTGCTGGACTC
GGTGTGAACCTCTAGGGGTATTTCTCCATTGGCCGCTGCCTCGGCCAACTTCCGCTTCTTGGCCATAATT
GGTGCTATCTCGGGTTCAGTGCCGTCCT
