[The description below was written by a language model from this plasmid's Addgene catalogue record.]
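Description:
pAC-cwo (also recorded under the alias pAC-Sti-V5) is an insect-cell expression plasmid built on the commercial pAc5.1/V5-His B backbone, listed at about 5.4 kb without insert. It carries the Drosophila melanogaster gene clockwork orange (cwo, CG17100), which encodes a bHLH-family protein, under control of the Actin 5C promoter. This is a strong constitutive fly promoter widely used to drive expression in cultured Drosophila cells. The backbone supplies C-terminal V5 epitope and 6xHis tags. A CWO protein read in frame through them could be detected with anti-V5 antibodies and purified or pulled down by metal-affinity methods. The insert was introduced by restriction cloning, but the record does not name the sites used, and no insert size is given.

The plasmid is propagated in E. coli with ampicillin selection; its copy number is listed as unknown. The catalogue entry also lists hygromycin and blasticidin as selectable markers and tags the vector type as "Retroviral" in addition to insect expression. No feature table is provided to confirm such elements. These entries do not fit well with a simple Actin 5C expression backbone and should be treated with caution. The drug markers may reflect co-transfected selection plasmids rather than cassettes on this construct.

The associated study identified CWO as a transcriptional repressor and a component of the Drosophila circadian pacemaker. In that context, the construct is suited to overexpressing tagged CWO in fly cell culture, for example to examine its effect on clock-gene transcription or to detect the protein through its V5 tag.
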