Addgene plasmid #33155: pAC-cwo
Depositing lab: Michael Rosbash. Depositing organization: Brandeis University. Publication: Clockwork Orange is a transcriptional repressor and a new Drosophila circadian pacemaker component. Kadener S, Stoleru D, McDonald M, Nawathean P, Rosbash M. Genes Dev. 2007 Jul 1;21(13):1675-86. Epub 2007 Jun 19. 10.1101/gad.1552607 PubMed 17578907.
Backbone
  Vector backbone: pAc5.1/V5-His B
  Backbone manufacturer: Invitrogen
  Backbone size w/o insert (bp): 5400
  Vector type: Insect Expression, Retroviral
  Selectable markers: Hygromycin, Blasticidin
Growth in bacteria
  Bacterial resistance: Ampicillin, 100 μg/mL
  Growth temperature: 37°C
  Growth strain: DH5alpha
  Copy number: Unknown
Gene/Insert
  Gene/Insert name: cwo
  Species: D. melanogaster (fly)
  Entrez Gene: cwo (a.k.a. Dmel_CG17100, AAF24476.1, CG17100, CWO, Dmel\CG17100, GM05287, bHLHe49)
  Promoter: Actin 5C
  Tag / fusion protein: V5 (C terminal on backbone); 6xHIS (C terminal on backbone)
  Cloning method: Restriction Enzyme; 5′ cloning site none (unknown if destroyed); 3′ cloning site none (unknown if destroyed)
  Sequencing primers: 5′ AC5
Terms and licenses: Academic/Nonprofit Terms; Industry Terms: Not Available to Industry
Depositor comments: AKA: pAC-Sti-V5
How to cite: pAC-cwo was a gift from Michael Rosbash (Addgene plasmid # 33155 ; http://n2t.net/addgene:33155 ; RRID:Addgene_33155)
